Addgene plasmid #226602: FUS LC 4QQ->NN
Purpose: 4 glutamine pairs to asparagine pairs at positions 27, 28, 92, 93, 132, 133, 157, 158
Depositing lab: Nicolas Fawzi. Depositing organization: Brown University. Publication: Expanding the molecular grammar of polar residues and arginine in FUS phase separation. Wake N, Weng SL, Zheng T, Wang SH, Kirilenko V, Mittal J, Fawzi NL. Nat Chem Biol. 2025 Jul;21(7):1076-1088. doi: 10.1038/s41589-024-01828-6. Epub 2025 Feb 7. PubMed 39920231.
Backbone
  Vector backbone: RPIB
  Backbone size w/o insert (bp): 5223
  Total vector size (bp): 5780
  Vector type: Bacterial Expression
Growth in bacteria
  Bacterial resistance: Kanamycin, 50 μg/mL
  Growth temperature: 37°C
  Growth strain: DH5alpha
  Copy number: High Copy
Gene/Insert
  Gene/Insert name: FUS LC 4QQ->NN
  Species: H. sapiens (human)
  Insert size (bp): 557
  Mutation: 4 glutamine pairs to asparagine pairs at positions 27, 28, 92, 93, 132, 133, 157, 158
  Entrez Gene: FUS (a.k.a. ALS6, ETM4, FUS1, HNRNPP2, POMP75, TLS, altFUS)
  Promoter: T7
  Tag / fusion protein: 6His (N terminal on backbone)
  Cloning method: Gene Synthesis
  Sequencing primers: 5′ NcoI; 3′ XhoI
Terms and licenses: Academic/Nonprofit Terms; Industry Terms: Not Available to Industry
Depositor comments: Please visit https://doi.org/10.1101/2024.02.15.580391 for bioRxiv preprint.
How to cite: FUS LC 4QQ->NN was a gift from Nicolas Fawzi (Addgene plasmid # 226602 ; http://n2t.net/addgene:226602 ; RRID:Addgene_226602)
