[The description below was written by a language model from this plasmid's Addgene catalogue record and pLannotate feature annotations shown in this document.]
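Description:
FUS LC 4QQ->NN is a bacterial expression plasmid built on the RPIB backbone, a pET-style vector of about 5.8 kb, for producing a mutant form of the human FUS low-complexity (LC) domain in E. coli. It is propagated through a ColE1/pMB1-type origin and selected with kanamycin via the aph(3')-Ia gene. The catalogue lists it as high copy, although the annotation also shows the rop gene and the bom region from pBR322, which normally moderate copy number. An f1 origin is present, along with leftover fragments of the tetracycline resistance gene and an AmpR promoter fragment that appear to be backbone remnants.

The expression cassette consists of a T7 promoter followed by a lac operator and the T7 gene 10 ribosome binding site, with a plasmid-borne lacI gene supplying repressor. Transcription therefore depends on T7 RNA polymerase in the host and is inducible with IPTG. An N-terminal 6xHis tag from the backbone precedes the synthesized FUS fragment, which was placed between NcoI and XhoI sites, and a T7 terminator ends the unit. The annotation also detects a second His-tag sequence and a short SET1-like fragment downstream of the insert. The record does not say whether these are translated, and they may simply be untranslated backbone sequence beyond a stop codon.

The insert carries four glutamine pairs replaced by asparagine pairs, at positions 27/28, 92/93, 132/133 and 157/158. The associated publication examines how polar residues and arginine contribute to FUS phase separation, so the construct is presumably used to purify this variant for in vitro comparison with the wild-type LC domain.
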