Features (pLannotate 1.2.2; 20 found; start..end, strand, type, name):
    269..326     +  promoter       AmpR promoter (fragment): bla
    335..1150    -  CDS            KanR: aminoglycoside phosphotransferase; aph(3')-Ia; confers resistance to kanamycin in bacteria or G418 (Geneticin®) in eukaryotes
   1272..1860    +  rep_origin     ori: high-copy-number ColE1/pMB1/pBR322/pUC origin of replication
   2046..2185    -  misc_feature   bom: basis of mobility region from pBR322
   2287..2478    -  CDS            rop: Rop protein, which maintains plasmids at low copy number; rop
   2495..2875    +  CDS            YPB1_ECOLX: Protein predicted: Swiss-Prot protein existence level 4. From Escherichia coli.
   2947..3238    -  CDS            TcR (fragment): tetracycline efflux protein; tet; confers resistance to tetracycline
   3253..3274    -  protein_bind   CAP binding site: CAP binding activates transcription in the presence of cAMP. E. coli catabolite activator protein
   3287..4369    -  CDS            lacI: lac repressor; lacI; The lac repressor binds to the lac operator to inhibit transcription in E. coli. This inhibition can be relieved by adding lactose or isopropyl-β-D-thiogalactopyranoside (IPTG).
   4370..4447    -  promoter       lacI promoter: lacI
   4455..4734    -  CDS            TcR (fragment): tetracycline efflux protein; tet; confers resistance to tetracycline
   4756..4774    +  promoter       T7 promoter: promoter for bacteriophage T7 RNA polymerase
   4775..4799    +  protein_bind   lac operator: The lac repressor binds to the lac operator to inhibit transcription in E. coli. This inhibition can be relieved by adding lactose or isopropyl-β-D-thiogalactopyranoside (IPTG). lac repressor encoded by lacI
   4814..4836    +  RBS            RBS: efficient ribosome binding site from bacteriophage T7 gene 10 (Olins and Rangwala, 1989)
   4861..4878    +  CDS            7xHis (fragment): 6xHis affinity tag
   4900..5388    +  CDS            FUS (fragment): FUS_HUMAN - Also known as TLS. Experimental evidence at protein level: Swiss-Prot protein existence level 1. DNA/RNA-binding protein that plays a role in various cellular processes such as transcription regulation, RNA splicing, RNA transport, DNA repair and damage response (PubMed:27731383). Binds to nascent pre-mRNAs and acts as a molecular mediator between RNA polymerase II and U1 small nuclear ribonucleoprotein thereby coupling transcription and splicing (PubMed:26124092). Binds also its own pre- mRNA and autoregulates its expression; this autoregulation mechanism is mediated by non-sense-
   5398..5415    +  CDS            9xHis (fragment): 9xHis affinity tag
   5425..5474    +  CDS            SET1 (fragment): solubility-enhancement tag derived from T7 phage gene 10B
   5482..5529    +  terminator     T7 terminator: transcription terminator for bacteriophage T7 RNA polymerase
   5566..216     +  rep_origin     f1 ori (across the origin) (sequence partly withheld): f1 bacteriophage origin of replication; arrow indicates direction of (+) strand synthesis
>Addgene plasmid #226602 | FUS LC 4QQ->NN | addgene full sequence | sequence record 450199 | Addgene NGS Result
[3 nt withheld, positions 1-3]
A
[49 nt withheld, positions 5-53]
CCTTTGACGTTGGAGTCCACGTTCTTT
[37 nt withheld, positions 81-117]
ACCCTATCTCGGTCTATTCTTTTGATTTATAAGGGATTTTGCCGATTTCGGCCTATTGGTTAAAAAATGA
GCTGATTTAACAAAAATTTAACGCGAATTTTAACAAAATATTAACGCTTACAATTTAGGTGGCACTTTTC
GGGGAAATGTGCGCGGAACCCCTATTTGTTTATTTTTCTAAATACATTCAAATATGTATCCGCTCATGAA
TTAATTCTTAGAAAAACTCATCGAGCATCAAATGAAACTGCAATTTATTCATATCAGGATTATCAATACC
ATATTTTTGAAAAAGCCGTTTCTGTAATGAAGGAGAAAACTCACCGAGGCAGTTCCATAGGATGGCAAGA
TCCTGGTATCGGTCTGCGATTCCGACTCGTCCAACATCAATACAACCTATTAATTTCCCCTCGTCAAAAA
TAAGGTTATCAAGTGAGAAATCACCATGAGTGACGACTGAATCCGGTGAGAATGGCAAAAGTTTATGCAT
TTCTTTCCAGACTTGTTCAACAGGCCAGCCATTACGCTCGTCATCAAAATCACTCGCATCAACCAAACCG
TTATTCATTCGTGATTGCGCCTGAGCGAGACGAAATACGCGATCGCTGTTAAAAGGACAATTACAAACAG
GAATCGAATGCAACCGGCGCAGGAACACTGCCAGCGCATCAACAATATTTTCACCTGAATCAGGATATTC
TTCTAATACCTGGAATGCTGTTTTCCCGGGGATCGCAGTGGTGAGTAACCATGCATCATCAGGAGTACGG
ATAAAATGCTTGATGGTCGGAAGAGGCATAAATTCCGTCAGCCAGTTTAGTCTGACCATCTCATCTGTAA
CATCATTGGCAACGCTACCTTTGCCATGTTTCAGAAACAACTCTGGCGCATCGGGCTTCCCATACAATCG
ATAGATTGTCGCACCTGATTGCCCGACATTATCGCGAGCCCATTTATACCCATATAAATCAGCATCCATG
TTGGAATTTAATCGCGGCCTAGAGCAAGACGTTTCCCGTTGAATATGGCTCATAACACCCCTTGTATTAC
TGTTTATGTAAGCAGACAGTTTTATTGTTCATGACCAAAATCCCTTAACGTGAGTTTTCGTTCCACTGAG
CGTCAGACCCCGTAGAAAAGATCAAAGGATCTTCTTGAGATCCTTTTTTTCTGCGCGTAATCTGCTGCTT
GCAAACAAAAAAACCACCGCTACCAGCGGTGGTTTGTTTGCCGGATCAAGAGCTACCAACTCTTTTTCCG
AAGGTAACTGGCTTCAGCAGAGCGCAGATACCAAATACTGTCCTTCTAGTGTAGCCGTAGTTAGGCCACC
ACTTCAAGAACTCTGTAGCACCGCCTACATACCTCGCTCTGCTAATCCTGTTACCAGTGGCTGCTGCCAG
TGGCGATAAGTCGTGTCTTACCGGGTTGGACTCAAGACGATAGTTACCGGATAAGGCGCAGCGGTCGGGC
TGAACGGGGGGTTCGTGCACACAGCCCAGCTTGGAGCGAACGACCTACACCGAACTGAGATACCTACAGC
GTGAGCTATGAGAAAGCGCCACGCTTCCCGAAGGGAGAAAGGCGGACAGGTATCCGGTAAGCGGCAGGGT
CGGAACAGGAGAGCGCACGAGGGAGCTTCCAGGGGGAAACGCCTGGTATCTTTATAGTCCTGTCGGGTTT
CGCCACCTCTGACTTGAGCGTCGATTTTTGTGATGCTCGTCAGGGGGGCGGAGCCTATGGAAAAACGCCA
GCAACGCGGCCTTTTTACGGTTCCTGGCCTTTTGCTGGCCTTTTGCTCACATGTTCTTTCCTGCGTTATC
CCCTGATTCTGTGGATAACCGTATTACCGCCTTTGAGTGAGCTGATACCGCTCGCCGCAGCCGAACGACC
GAGCGCAGCGAGTCAGTGAGCGAGGAAGCGGAAGAGCGCCTGATGCGGTATTTTCTCCTTACGCATCTGT
GCGGTATTTCACACCGCAATGGTGCACTCTCAGTACAATCTGCTCTGATGCCGCATAGTTAAGCCAGTAT
ACACTCCGCTATCGCTACGTGACTGGGTCATGGCTGCGCCCCGACACCCGCCAACACCCGCTGACGCGCC
CTGACGGGCTTGTCTGCTCCCGGCATCCGCTTACAGACAAGCTGTGACCGTCTCCGGGAGCTGCATGTGT
CAGAGGTTTTCACCGTCATCACCGAAACGCGCGAGGCAGCTGCGGTAAAGCTCATCAGCGTGGTCGTGAA
GCGATTCACAGATGTCTGCCTGTTCATCCGCGTCCAGCTCGTTGAGTTTCTCCAGAAGCGTTAATGTCTG
GCTTCTGATAAAGCGGGCCATGTTAAGGGCGGTTTTTTCCTGTTTGGTCACTGATGCCTCCGTGTAAGGG
GGATTTCTGTTCATGGGGGTAATGATACCGATGAAACGAGAGAGGATGCTCACGATACGGGTTACTGATG
ATGAACATGCCCGGTTACTGGAACGTTGTGAGGGTAAACAACTGGCGGTATGGATGCGGCGGGACCAGAG
AAAAATCACTCAGGGTCAATGCCAGCGCTTCGTTAATACAGATGTAGGTGTTCCACAGGGTAGCCAGCAG
CATCCTGCGATGCAGATCCGGAACATAATGGTGCAGGGCGCTGACTTCCGCGTTTCCAGACTTTACGAAA
CACGGAAACCGAAGACCATTCATGTTGTTGCTCAGGTCGCAGACGTTTTGCAGCAGCAGTCGCTTCACGT
TCGCTCGCGTATCGGTGATTCATTCTGCTAACCAGTAAGGCAACCCCGCCAGCCTAGCCGGGTCCTCAAC
GACAGGAGCACGATCATGCGCACCCGTGGGGCCGCCATGCCGGCGATAATGGCCTGCTTCTCGCCGAAAC
GTTTGGTGGCGGGACCAGTGACGAAGGCTTGAGCGAGGGCGTGCAAGATTCCGAATACCGCAAGCGACAG
GCCGATCATCGTCGCGCTCCAGCGAAAGCGGTCCTCGCCGAAAATGACCCAGAGCGCTGCCGGCACCTGT
CCTACGAGTTGCATGATAAAGAAGACAGTCATAAGTGCGGCGACGATAGTCATGCCCCGCGCCCACCGGA
AGGAGCTGACTGGGTTGAAGGCTCTCAAGGGCATCGGTCGAGATCCCGGTGCCTAATGAGTGAGCTAACT
TACATTAATTGCGTTGCGCTCACTGCCCGCTTTCCAGTCGGGAAACCTGTCGTGCCAGCTGCATTAATGA
ATCGGCCAACGCGCGGGGAGAGGCGGTTTGCGTATTGGGCGCCAGGGTGGTTTTTCTTTTCACCAGTGAG
ACGGGCAACAGCTGATTGCCCTTCACCGCCTGGCCCTGAGAGAGTTGCAGCAAGCGGTCCACGCTGGTTT
GCCCCAGCAGGCGAAAATCCTGTTTGATGGTGGTTAACGGCGGGATATAACATGAGCTGTCTTCGGTATC
GTCGTATCCCACTACCGAGATATCCGCACCAACGCGCAGCCCGGACTCGGTAATGGCGCGCATTGCGCCC
AGCGCCATCTGATCGTTGGCAACCAGCATCGCAGTGGGAACGATGCCCTCATTCAGCATTTGCATGGTTT
GTTGAAAACCGGACATGGCACTCCAGTCGCCTTCCCGTTCCGCTATCGGCTGAATTTGATTGCGAGTGAG
ATATTTATGCCAGCCAGCCAGACGCAGACGCGCCGAGACAGAACTTAATGGGCCCGCTAACAGCGCGATT
TGCTGGTGACCCAATGCGACCAGATGCTCCACGCCCAGTCGCGTACCGTCTTCATGGGAGAAAATAATAC
TGTTGATGGGTGTCTGGTCAGAGACATCAAGAAATAACGCCGGAACATTAGTGCAGGCAGCTTCCACAGC
AATGGCATCCTGGTCATCCAGCGGATAGTTAATGATCAGCCCACTGACGCGTTGCGCGAGAAGATTGTGC
ACCGCCGCTTTACAGGCTTCGACGCCGCTTCGTTCTACCATCGACACCACCACGCTGGCACCCAGTTGAT
CGGCGCGAGATTTAATCGCCGCGACAATTTGCGACGGCGCGTGCAGGGCCAGACTGGAGGTGGCAACGCC
AATCAGCAACGACTGTTTGCCCGCCAGTTGTTGTGCCACGCGGTTGGGAATGTAATTCAGCTCCGCCATC
GCCGCTTCCACTTTTTCCCGCGTTTTCGCAGAAACGTGGCTGGCCTGGTTCACCACGCGGGAAACGGTCT
GATAAGAGACACCGGCATACTCTGCGACATCGTATAACGTTACTGGTTTCACATTCACCACCCTGAATTG
ACTCTCTTCCGGGCGCTATCATGCCATACCGCGAAAGGTTTTGCGCCATTCGATGGTGTCCGGGATCTCG
ACGCTCTCCCTTATGCGACTCCTGCATTAGGAAGCAGCCCAGTAGTAGGTTGAGGCCGTTGAGCACCGCC
GCCGCAAGGAATGGTGCATGCAAGGAGATGGCGCCCAACAGTCCCCCGGCCACGGGGCCTGCCACCATAC
CCACGCCGAAACAAGCGCTCATGAGCCCGAAGTGGCGAGCCCGATCTTCCCCATCGGTGATGTCGGCGAT
ATAGGCGCCAGCAACCGCACCTGTGGCGCCGGTGATGCCGGCCACGATGCGTCCGGCGTAGAGGATCGAG
ATCTCGATCCCGCGAAATTAATACGACTCACTATAGGGGAATTGTGAGCGGATAACAATTCCCCTCTAGA
AATAATTTTGTTTAACTTTAAGAAGGAGATATACCATGGGCTCTGATAAAATTCATCACCATCACCATCA
CGAAAATCTTTATTTTCAAGGTATGGCTTCAAATGATTATACACAGCAAGCAACTCAAAGCTACGGCGCG
TATCCGACCCAGCCGGGTCAAGGTTATAGTAATAACAGCTCGCAACCGTATGGCCAGCAGAGCTACAGCG
GTTATAGCCAGTCTACTGACACCAGCGGTTATGGTCAATCCTCATACAGCTCCTACGGCCAGTCCCAGAA
TACCGGTTACGGCACCCAGTCCACCCCGCAGGGTTATGGTAGCACGGGTGGTTATGGCAGCAGCCAGTCC
TCCCAATCTTCGTACGGCAACAACAGCTCCTACCCGGGTTATGGCCAACAACCGGCTCCGAGCTCTACGA
GCGGTAGCTACGGCAGCTCTTCGCAATCCAGCTCTTACGGCCAACCTCAGTCTGGTAGCTACAGCAATAA
CCCGAGCTACGGCGGTCAGCAACAATCGTACGGCCAGCAACAGAGCTACAATCCACCGCAGGGCTATGGT
AACAACAACCAGTATAACAGCTGACTCGAGCACCACCACCACCACCACTGAGATCCGGCTGCTAACAAAG
CCCGAAAGGAAGCTGAGTTGGCTGCTGCCACCGCTGAGCAATAACTAGCATAACCCCTTGGGGCCTCTAA
ACGGGTCTTGAGGGGTTTTTTGCTGAAAGGAGGAACTATATCCGGATTGGCGAATGGG
[124 nt withheld, positions 5566-5689]
C
[88 nt withheld, positions 5691-5778]
