>Addgene plasmid #226602 | FUS LC 4QQ->NN | depositor partial sequence | sequence record 444528 | Insert
CCATGGGCTCTGATAAAATTCATCACCATCACCATCACGAAAATCTTTATTTTCAAGGTATGGCTTCAAA
TGATTATACACAGCAAGCAACTCAAAGCTACGGCGCGTATCCGACCCAGCCGGGTCAAGGTTATAGTAAT
AACAGCTCGCAACCGTATGGCCAGCAGAGCTACAGCGGTTATAGCCAGTCTACTGACACCAGCGGTTATG
GTCAATCCTCATACAGCTCCTACGGCCAGTCCCAGAATACCGGTTACGGCACCCAGTCCACCCCGCAGGG
TTATGGTAGCACGGGTGGTTATGGCAGCAGCCAGTCCTCCCAATCTTCGTACGGCAACAACAGCTCCTAC
CCGGGTTATGGCCAACAACCGGCTCCGAGCTCTACGAGCGGTAGCTACGGCAGCTCTTCGCAATCCAGCT
CTTACGGCCAACCTCAGTCTGGTAGCTACAGCAATAACCCGAGCTACGGCGGTCAGCAACAATCGTACGG
CCAGCAACAGAGCTACAATCCACCGCAGGGCTATGGTAACAACAACCAGTATAACAGCTGACTCGAG
