>Addgene plasmid #226602 | FUS LC 4QQ->NN | depositor partial sequence | sequence record 444721 | FUS LC 4QQ->NN sequence 1320 bps
CCCTCTAGAAATAATTTTGTTTAACTTTAAGAAGGAGATATACCATGGGCTCTGATAAAATTCATCACCA
TCACCATCACGAAAATCTTTATTTTCAAGGTATGGCTTCAAATGATTATACACAGCAAGCAACTCAAAGC
TACGGCGCGTATCCGACCCAGCCGGGTCAAGGTTATAGTAATAACAGCTCGCAACCGTATGGCCAGCAGA
GCTACAGCGGTTATAGCCAGTCTACTGACACCAGCGGTTATGGTCAATCCTCATACAGCTCCTACGGCCA
GTCCCAGAATACCGGTTACGGCACCCAGTCCACCCCGCAGGGTTATGGTAGCACGGGTGGTTATGGCAGC
AGCCAGTCCTCCCAATCTTCGTACGGCAACAACAGCTCCTACCCGGGTTATGGCCAACAACCGGCTCCGA
GCTCTACGAGCGGTAGCTACGGCAGCTCTTCGCAATCCAGCTCTTACGGCCAACCTCAGTCTGGTAGCTA
CAGCAATAACCCGAGCTACGGCGGTCAGCAACAATCGTACGGCCAGCAACAGAGCTACAATCCACCGCAG
GGCTATGGTAACAACAACCAGTATAACAGCTGACTCGAGCACCACCACCACCACCACTGAGATCCGGCTG
CTAACAAAGCCCGAAAGGAAGCTGAGTTGGCTGCTGCCACCGCTGAGCAATAACTAGCATAACCCCTTGG
GGCCTCTAAACGGGTCTTGAGGGGTTTTTTGCTGAAAGGAGGAACTATATCCGGATTGGCGAATGGG
[124 nt withheld, positions 768-891]
C
[91 nt withheld, positions 893-983]
A
[49 nt withheld, positions 985-1033]
CCTTTGACGTTGGAGTCCACGTTCTTT
[37 nt withheld, positions 1061-1097]
ACCCTATCTCGGTCTATTCTTTTGATTTATAAGGGATTTTGCCGATTTCGGCCTATTGGTTAAAAAATGA
GCTGATTTAACAAAAATTTAACGCGAATTTTAACAAAATATTAACGCTTACAATTTAGGTGGCACTTTTC
GGGGAAATGTGCGCGGAACCCCTATTTGTTTATTTTTCTAAATACATTCAAATATGTATCCGCTCATGAA
TTAATTCTTAGAA
